Addgene plasmid #16209: pBScMXT + egl2
Depositing lab: Larry Salkoff. Depositing organization: Washington University in Saint Louis. Publication: Block of an ether-a-go-go-like K(+) channel by imipramine rescues egl-2 excitation defects in Caenorhabditis elegans. Weinshenker D, Wei A, Salkoff L, Thomas JH. J Neurosci. 1999 Nov 15. 19(22):9831-40. PubMed 10559392.
Backbone
  Vector backbone: pBScMXT
  Backbone size w/o insert (bp): 3200
  Vector type: Xenopus Oocyte expression
Growth in bacteria
  Bacterial resistance: Ampicillin, 100 μg/mL
  Growth temperature: 37°C
  Growth strain: DH5alpha
  Copy number: Unknown
Gene/Insert
  Gene/Insert name: K+-channel KCNQ (alt names: neag; F16B3.1)
  Species: C. elegans (nematode)
  Insert size (bp): 3200
  Mutation: N/A
  GenBank ID: NM_071001
  Entrez Gene: egl-2 (a.k.a. CELE_F16B3.1)
  Cloning method: Restriction Enzyme; 5′ cloning site Spe1 (not destroyed); 3′ cloning site Not1 (not destroyed)
  Sequencing primers: 5′ T3; 3′ T7
Terms and licenses: Academic/Nonprofit Terms; Industry Terms: Not Available to Industry
How to cite: pBScMXT + egl2 was a gift from Larry Salkoff (Addgene plasmid # 16209 ; http://n2t.net/addgene:16209 ; RRID:Addgene_16209)
