[The description below was written by a language model from this plasmid's Addgene catalogue record.]
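Description:
pBScMXT + egl2 is a Xenopus oocyte expression plasmid carrying the Caenorhabditis elegans egl-2 gene (F16B3.1) in the pBScMXT backbone. The backbone is listed at about 3.2 kb and the insert at about 3.2 kb, so the whole construct is roughly 6.4 kb. It is propagated in E. coli under ampicillin selection. The record does not state the origin of replication, and the copy number is given as unknown. No feature table accompanies the entry, so the promoter and any untranslated-region elements flanking the insert are not documented. The listing of T3 and T7 as the 5′ and 3′ sequencing primers indicates that these phage promoter sites flank the cloning region. That arrangement is typical of vectors used to produce cRNA by in vitro transcription for injection into oocytes, but the record does not say which promoter drives sense transcription.

The insert was cloned by restriction digestion between SpeI at the 5′ end and NotI at the 3′ end, both sites being retained, and no mutation is recorded, so it represents the wild-type coding sequence. There is a labelling inconsistency. The insert name field reads "K+-channel KCNQ", whereas the alternative name "neag", the gene identifier and the associated publication all point to egl-2, an ether-a-go-go-like (EAG family) potassium channel rather than a KCNQ channel. No epitope tags or reporter fusions are noted. The construct is suited to heterologous expression of the nematode channel in Xenopus oocytes for electrophysiological characterisation. This fits the associated study, which examined block of this channel by imipramine in relation to egl-2 excitation defects in the worm.
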