>Addgene plasmid #16209 | pBScMXT + egl2 | addgene partial sequence | sequence record 22562 | T3 5'-GCAATTAACCCTCACTAAAGG-3'
GCTTCTTGGTTCTTTTTGCAGAAGCTCAGAATAAACGCTCAACTTTGGCAGAATCGATAAGCTTGATATC
GAATTCCTGCAGCCCGGGGGATCCACTAGTGCCGCCATGCCGGTTGGGAAACGTGGACTTGTGGCGCCAC
AAAATACGTTTCTGGAGAATGTTATTCGGCGGTGTAATAATGCAGATACTTCATTCATTCTTGCAAACGC
CCAAGTTGTTGACTATCCAATCGTCTATTGCAATGACGGGTTCTCGAAGCTCGTCGGGTATACTCGAGCT
GAGATTATGCAGAAACCATGCTCACTTGCTTTCATGCATGGCGAACACGGCGAGGTGGGCAGCCTTCAGA
AGATGCAGGAAGCTTTGGAAAACGCGAGAACCGAACAGGCCGAAATTGGATTATGTAAAAAGAATAAAAC
ACCTATTTGGCTTCTGGTCCACCTGGCTCCAATCAAAAATCACAAAGACGCAGTAGTGCTGTACTTGTGC
CAGTTTAAAGATATTACACCGCTGAAACAACCATTGGATGATGAAAACAATAAAGGCTTGTCACGAATTC
TTCAAATAGCACGGATCGCAAAGTCAAAGCAGCAGTTCAACCAAATCGAAACGAAGGATCTACACAAGTC
GCCGGGAAACACATCCAGTAACTTCAATCAGGTTATGAACCTTGGTGGGGATATGCTACCCCAGTACCGA
CAAGAGACGCCGAAAACATCTCCGCACATCATTCTGCACTATTCTT
